>Addgene plasmid #238319 | pBB3-ScVip1-536-1107-H548A | addgene full sequence | sequence record 477180 | Addgene NGS Result
ATGAAGCATCATCATCATCATCACCATCACCACCACGGTGCTAGCTGGTCCCACCCCCAGTTCGAGAAGG
GTGGTGGTTCCGGTGGCGGATCCGGTGGTTCTGCTTGGAGCCACCCTCAATTCGAAAAGGGCTCCGGTTC
CGGCGAGAACCTGTACTTCCAAGGTGCCAAATGGGTGTTCAAGGGCCTCGCCATCATCATCCGTGCCGCT
GACCGTACTCCTAAGCAAAAGTTCAAGCACTCCTTCACTAGCCCCATCTTCATCTCCCTGCTGAAGGGTC
ACAAAGAGGAAGTCGTCATCCGTAACGTGAACGATCTGAAGATCGTGCTGCAGGCTCTGCGTATCGCTCT
GGACGAGAAGGCTGGCAACCCCGCTAAGATCAAGGTGCTGGCTAACGCTCTCGAGAAGAAGCTGAACTTC
CCCGGCACCAAGATCCAGCTGAAGCCAGTGCTGAACAAAGAGAACGAGGTCGAGAAGGTGCAGTTCATCC
TGAAGTGGGGTGGCGAGCCTACTCACTCCGCTAAGTACCAGGCTACCGAGCTGGGAGAGCAGATGCGTCA
AGACTTCGACCTGTTGAACAAGTCCATCCTGCAGAATATCAAGATCTTCAGCTCCTCCGAGCGTCGTGTG
CTGCACACTGCTCAGTACTGGACCCGTGCTCTGTTCGGTGCTGACGAGCTGGGTTCCGACGAGATCTCTA
TCCGCAAGGACCTGCTGGACGACTCCAACGCTGCTAAGGACCTCATGGACAAAGTCAAGAAGAAGTTGAA
GCCCCTGCTGCGCGAGGGCAAAGAGGCTCCTCCTCAATTCGCTTGGCCCTCCAAGATGCCCGAGCCTTAC
CTGGTCATCAAGCGTGTGGTCGAGCTGATGAACTACCACAAGAAAATCATGGATAACAACTTCGCCAAGA
AAGACGTGAACTCCATGCAGACCCGTTGGTGCACCTCTGAGGACCCCAGCCTGTTCAAAGAGCGTTGGGA
CAAGCTTTTCAAAGAGTTCAACAACGCCGAGAAGGTCGACCCTTCCAAGATCTCCGAGCTGTACGACACC
ATGAAGTACGACGCTCTGCACAACCGTCAGTTCTTGGAGAACATCTTCGACCCCGGCCTGCCTAACGAGG
CTATCGCTGACGAACTCGGTTCTCACTCCCTGGTGGATCGTTACCCCATCAACGTCCTGGCCAAGAACAA
CTTCAAGATCATCGACTCCCACTCCATGAACAACTCCGGCAAGAACTCCTCCAACTCCGTGGGTTCTCTC
GGCTGGGTGCTCGAGTCTGGAAAGACCTCAACCGCTCGTAACCCCAAGTCCTCTAGCCAGTTCGACGAGC
CCCGTTTCATGCAGCTGCGCGAACTGTACAAGCTGGCTAAGGTCCTGTTCGACTTCATCTGCCCCAAAGA
GTACGGTATCTCCGACGCTGAGAAGCTGGACATCGGCCTGCTGACTTCTCTGCCTCTGGCTAAGCAGATC
CTGAACGACATCGGCGACATGAAGAACCGCGAGACTCCCGCTTGTGTGGCTTACTTCACCAAAGAGTCCC
ACATCTACACCCTGCTCAACATCATCTACGAAAGCGGTATCCCCATGAGGATCGCTCGCAACGCTCTGCC
CGAACTGGACTACTTGTCCCAGATCACCTTCGAGTTGTACGAGTCCACCGACGCTTCCGGCCAGAAGTCC
CACTCTATCCGTCTGAAGATGTCTCCCGGTTGCCACACTCAGGACCCTCTGGACGTGCAATTGGACGACC
GTCACTACATCTCTTGCATCCCTAAGATCTCCCTGACCAAGCACCTCGACATGGACTACGTGCAGCAGAA
GCTGCGTAACAAGTTCACCCGTGTGATCATGCCTCCAAAGTTCACTCCCGTGAACATCACCTCATAAGCG
GCCGCACTCGAGTAGGATCGAATCGGACTTTCGAATCTAGAGCCTGCAGTCTCGACAAGCTTGTCGAGAA
GTACTAGAGGATCATAATCAGCCATACCACATTTGTAGAGGTTTTACTTGCTTTAAAAAACCTCCCACAC
CTCCCCCTGAACCTGAAACATAAAATGAATGCAATTGTTGTTGTTAACTTGTTTATTGCAGCTTATAATG
GTTACAAATAAAGCAATAGCATCACAAATTTCACAAATAAAGCATTTTTTTCACTGCATTCTAGTTGTGG
TTTGTCCAAACTCATCAATGTATCTTATCATGTCTGGATCTGATCACTGCTTGAGCCTAGAAGATCCGGC
TGCTAACAAAGCCCGAAAGGAAGCTGAGTTGGCTGCTGCCACCGCTGAGCAATAACTATCATAACCCCTA
GGGTATACCCATCTAATTGGAACCAGATAAGTGAAATCTAGTTCCAAACTATTTTGTCATTTTTAATTTT
CGTATTAGCTTACGACGCTACACCCAGTTCCCATCTATTTTGTCACTCTTCCCTAAATAATCCTTAAAAA
CTCCATTTCCACCCCTCCCAGTTCCCAACTATTTTGTCCGCCCACAACCGGTTGACTTGGGTCAACTGTC
AGACCAAGTTTACTCATATATACTTTAGATTGATTTAAAACTTCATTTTTAATTTAAAAGGATCTAGGTG
AAGATCCTTTTTGATAATCTCATGACCAAAATCCCTTAACGTGAGTTTTCGTTCCACTGAGCGTCAGACC
CCGTAGAAAAGATCAAAGGATCTTCTTGAGATCCTTTTTTTCTGCGCGTAATCTGCTGCTTGCAAACAAA
AAAACCACCGCTACCAGCGGTGGTTTGTTTGCCGGATCAAGAGCTACCAACTCTTTTTCCGAAGGTAACT
GGCTTCAGCAGAGCGCAGATACCAAATACTGTTCTTCTAGTGTAGCCGTAGTTAGGCCACCACTTCAAGA
ACTCTGTAGCACCGCCTACATACCTCGCTCTGCTAATCCTGTTACCAGTGGCTGCTGCCAGTGGCGATAA
GTCGTGTCTTACCGGGTTGGACTCAAGACGATAGTTACCGGATAAGGCGCAGCGGTCGGGCTGAACGGGG
GGTTCGTGCACACAGCCCAGCTTGGAGCGAACGACCTACACCGAACTGAGATACCTACAGCGTGAGCTAT
GAGAAAGCGCCACGCTTCCCGAAGGGAGAAAGGCGGACAGGTATCCGGTAAGCGGCAGGGTCGGAACAGG
AGAGCGCACGAGGGAGCTTCCAGGGGGAAACGCCTGGTATCTTTATAGTCCTGTCGGGTTTCGCCACCTC
TGACTTGAGCGTCGATTTTTGTGATGCTCGTCAGGGGGGCGGAGCCTATGGAAAAACGCCAGCAACGCGG
CCTTTTTACGGTTCCTGGCCTTTTGCTGGCCTTTTGCTCACATGTTCTTTCCTGCGTTATCCCCTGATTG
ACTTGGGTCGCTCTTCCTGTGGATGCGCAGATGCCCTGCGTAAGCGGGTGTGGGCGGACAATAAAGTCTT
AAACTGAACAAAATAGATCTAAACTATGACAATAAAGTCTTAAACTAGACAGAATAGTTGTAAACTGAAA
TCAGTCCAGTTATGCTGTGAAAAAGCATACTGGACTTTTGTTATGGCTAAAGCAAACTCTTCATTTTCTG
AAGTGCAAATTGCCCGTCGTATTAAAGAGGGGCGTGGCCAAGGGCATGTAAAGACTATATTCGCGGCGTT
GTGACAATTTACCGAACAACTCCGCGGCCGGGAAGCCGATCTCGGCTTGAACGAATTGTTAGGTGGCGGT
ACTTGGGTCGATATCAAAGTGCATCACTTCTTCCCGTATGCCCAACTTTGTATAGAGAGCCACTGCGGGA
TCGTCACCGTAATCTGCTTGCACGTAGATCACATAAGCACCAAGCGCGTTGGCCTCATGCTTGAGGAGAT
TGATGAGCGCGGTGGCAATGCCCTGCCTCCGGTGCTCGCCGGAGACTGCGAGATCATAGATATAGATCTC
ACTACGCGGCTGCTCAAACTTGGGCAGAACGTAAGCCGCGAGAGCGCCAACAACCGCTTCTTGGTCGAAG
GCAGCAAGCGCGATGAATGTCTTACTACGGAGCAAGTTCCCGAGGTAATCGGAGTCCGGCTGATGTTGGG
AGTAGGTGGCTACGTCTCCGAACTCACGACCGAAAAGATCAAGAGCAGCCCGCATGGATTTGACTTGGTC
AGGGCCGAGCCTACATGTGCGAATGATGCCCATACTTGAGCCACCTAACTTTGTTTTAGGGCGACTGCCC
TGCTGCGTAACATCGTTGCTGCTGCGTAACATCGTTGCTGCTCCATAACATCAAACATCGACCCACGGCG
TAACGCGCTTGCTGCTTGGATGCCCGAGGCATAGACTGTACAAAAAAACAGTCATAACAAGCCATGAAAA
CCGCCACTGCGCCGTTACCACCGCTGCGTTCGGTCAAGGTTCTGGACCAGTTGCGTGAGCGCATACGCTA
CTTGCATTACAGTTTACGAACCGAACAGGCTTATGTCAACTGGGTTCGTGCCTTCATCCGTTTCCACGGT
GTGCGTCACCCGGCAACCTTGGGCAGCAGCGAAGTCGCCATAACTTCGTATAGCATACATTATACGAAGT
TATCTGTAACTATAACGGTCCTAAGGTAGCGAGTTTAAACACTAGTATCGATTCGCGACCTACTCCGGAA
GGTTTAAACGTACCCGTAGTGGCTATGGCAGGGCTTGCCGCCCCGACGTTGGCTGCGAGCCCTGGGCCTT
CACCCGAACTTGGGGGTTGGGGTGGGGAAAAGGAAGAAACGCGGGCGTATTGGTCCCAATGGGGTCTCGG
TGGGGTATCGACAGAGTGCCAGCCCTGGGACCGAACCCCGCGTTTATGAACAAACGACCCAACACCCGTG
CGTTTTATTCTGTCTTTTTATTGCCGTCATAGCGCGGGTTCCTTCCGGTATTGTCTCCTTCCGTGTTTCA
GTTAGCCTCCCCCATCTCCCGGTACCGCATGCTCCGATTCGATCCTACTTGTACAGCTCGTCCATGCCGA
GAGTGATCCCGGCGGCGGTCACGAACTCCAGCAGGACCATGTGATCGCGCTTCTCGTTGGGGTCTTTGCT
CAGGGCGGACTGGTAGCTCAGGTAGTGGTTGTCGGGCAGCAGCACGGGGCCGTCGCCGATGGGGGTGTTC
TGCTGGTAGTGGTCGGCGAGCTGCACGCTGCCGTCCTCGATGTTGTGGCGGATCTTGAAGTTCACCTTGA
TGCCGTTCTTCTGCTTGTCGGCCATGATATAGACGTTGTGGCTGTTGTAGTTGTACTCCAGCTTGTGCCC
CAGGATGTTGCCGTCCTCCTTGAAGTCGATACCCTTCAGCTCGATGCGGTTCACCAGGGTGTCGCCCTCG
AACTTCACCTCGGCGCGGGTCTTGTAGTTGCCGTCGTCCTTGAAGAAGATGGTGCGCTCCTGGACGTAGC
CTTCGGGCATGGCGGACTTGAAGAAGTCGTGCTGCTTCATGTGGTCGGGGTAGCGGGCGAAGCACTGCAG
GCCGTAGCCGAAGGTGGTCACGAGGGTGGGCCAGGGCACGGGCAGCTTGCCGGTGGTGCAGATGAACTTC
AGGGTCAGCTTGCCGTAGGTGGCATCGCCCTCGCCCTCGCCGGACACGCTGAACTTGTGGCCGTTTACGT
CGCCGTCCAGCTCGACCAGGATGGGCACCACCCCGGTGAACAGCTCCTCGCCCTTGCTCACCATCATGGT
TTCGGACCGCCCGGGTGATCAAGTCTTCGTCGAGTGATTGTAAATAAAATGTAATTTACAGTATAGTATT
TTAATTAATATACAAATGATTTGATAATAATTCTTATTTAACTATAATATATTGTGTTGGGTTGAATTAA
AGGTCCGTATACTAGTATCGATTCGCGACCTACTCCGGAATATTAATAGATCATGGAGATAATTAAAATG
ATAACCATCTCGCAAATAAATAAGTATTTTACTGTTTTCGTAACAGTTTTGTAATAAAAAAACCTATAAA
TATTCCGGATTATTCATACCGTCCCACCATCGGGCGCGG
Features (pLannotate 1.2.2; 15 found; start..end, strand, type, name):
      6..23      +  CDS            capTEV™ (fragment): composite tag for in vivo biotinylation, TEV protease cleavage, and 6xHis tagging
    169..1884    +  CDS            VIP1 (fragment): VIP1_YEAST - Experimental evidence at protein level: Swiss-Prot protein existence level 1. Bifunctional inositol kinase that acts in concert with the IP6K kinases to synthesize the diphosphate group-containing inositol pyrophosphates diphosphoinositol pentakisphosphate, PP-InsP5, and bis- diphosphoinositol tetrakisphosphate, (PP)2-InsP4 (PubMed:17412958). Phosphorylates inositol hexakisphosphate (InsP6) at positions 1 or 3 to produce PP-InsP5 which is in turn phosphorylated by IP6Ks to produce (PP)2-InsP4. Alternatively, phosphorylates at position 1 or 3 PP-InsP5, produced by IP6Ks from InsP6,
   1970..2053    +  CDS            large T antigen (fragment): large T antigen from SV40 (simian virus 40)
   2076..2210    +  polyA_signal   SV40 poly(A) signal: SV40 polyadenylation signal
   2239..2288    +  CDS            SET1 (fragment): solubility-enhancement tag derived from T7 phage gene 10B
   2331..2496    -  mobile_element Tn7L: mini-Tn7 element (left end of the Tn7 transposon) Tn7
   2686..3274    +  rep_origin     ori: high-copy-number ColE1/pMB1/pBR322/pUC origin of replication
   3409..3632    -  mobile_element Tn7R: mini-Tn7 element (right end of the Tn7 transposon) Tn7
   3699..4232    -  CDS            GmR: gentamycin acetyltransferase; aacC1; confers resistance to gentamycin
   4421..4449    -  promoter       Pc promoter: intI1 (promoter lies within the coding sequence); class 1 integron promoter
   4520..4553    +  protein_bind   loxP: Cre-mediated recombination occurs in the 8-bp core sequence (GCATACAT). Cre recombinase
   4808..4856    -  polyA_signal   HSV TK poly(A) signal: herpes simplex virus thymidine kinase polyadenylation signal (Cole and Stacy, 1985)
   4948..5664    -  CDS            EYFP: EYFP is a basic (constitutively fluorescent) green/yellow fluorescent protein published in 1996, derived from Aequorea victoria. It is reported to be a very rapidly-maturing weak dimer with high acid sensitivity.
   5706..5815    -  promoter       p10 promoter: baculovirus promoter for expression in insect cells
   5860..5951    +  promoter       polyhedrin promoter: polh from Autographa californica; promoter for the baculovirus polyhedrin gene
