[The description below was written by a language model from this plasmid's Addgene catalogue record and pLannotate feature annotations shown in this document.]
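Description:
pBB3-ScVip1-536-1107-H548A is a 5,989-nt baculovirus transfer plasmid built on the pBB3 backbone for producing a fragment of the budding yeast inositol pyrophosphate enzyme Vip1 (PPIP5K, YLR410W) in insect cells. It is maintained in E. coli through a high-copy ColE1/pUC-type origin and selected with gentamicin, conferred by the aacC1 acetyltransferase gene driven by a class 1 integron Pc promoter. Tn7L and Tn7R ends flank the region carrying the gentamicin marker and the expression cassettes, leaving the bacterial origin outside. This arrangement is characteristic of vectors that deliver their cargo by Tn7 transposition into a baculovirus bacmid, from which recombinant virus is generated. A single loxP site is also annotated, which in related systems allows Cre-mediated fusion with other plasmids, though the record does not state its use here.

The payload is a 1,716-bp insert encoding Vip1 residues 536–1107 with an H548A substitution. It was introduced by Gibson cloning downstream of the polyhedrin promoter and is followed by an SV40 polyadenylation signal. The backbone supplies an N-terminal His10 tag, Twin-Strep-tag and TEV protease cleavage site for affinity purification and subsequent tag removal. The short "capTEV" hit in the automated annotation probably reflects part of this tag region, and the small large T antigen and SET1 fragments appear to be incidental matches. A divergently oriented second cassette expresses EYFP from the baculoviral p10 promoter with an HSV TK polyadenylation signal, providing a fluorescent indicator of infection and late-phase expression. The associated publication concerns regulation of PPIP5K phosphatase activity in phosphate homeostasis, so the construct yields recombinant mutant protein for work of that kind. The record does not state the functional effect of H548A.
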