Addgene plasmid #238319: pBB3-ScVip1-536-1107-H548A
Purpose: ScVip1-536-1107-H548A protein expression in insect cells
Depositing lab: Michael Hothorn. Depositing organization: University of Geneva. Publication: A small signaling domain controls PPIP5K phosphatase activity in phosphate homeostasis. Raia P, Lee K, Bartsch SM, Rico-Resendiz F, Portugal-Calisto D, Vadas O, Panse VG, Fiedler D, Hothorn M. Nat Commun. 2025 Feb 19;16(1):1753. doi: 10.1038/s41467-025-56937-0. PubMed 39966396.
Backbone
  Vector backbone: pBB3
  Vector type: Insect Expression
Growth in bacteria
  Bacterial resistance: Gentamicin, 10 μg/mL
  Growth temperature: 37°C
  Growth strain: DH5alpha
  Copy number: High Copy
Gene/Insert
  Gene/Insert name: VIP1 (alt name: PPIP5K)
  Species: S. cerevisiae (budding yeast)
  Insert size (bp): 1716
  Mutation: ScVip1-536-1107-H548A
  Entrez Gene: VIP1 (a.k.a. YLR410W)
  Tag / fusion protein: His10-Tag, Twin-Strep-tag, TEV (N terminal on backbone)
  Cloning method: Gibson Cloning
Terms and licenses: Academic/Nonprofit Terms; Industry Terms: Not Available to Industry
How to cite: pBB3-ScVip1-536-1107-H548A was a gift from Michael Hothorn (Addgene plasmid # 238319 ; http://n2t.net/addgene:238319 ; RRID:Addgene_238319)
